>Addgene plasmid #184085 | pT22UbhaEng2aE4PCh(#271) | addgene full sequence | sequence record 364008 | Addgene NGS Result
G
[124 nt withheld, positions 2-125]
CGCCCGATACTCCAGCTTTTGTTCCCTTTAGTGAGGGTTAATTGCGCGTTACACAGAGGTGTAAAGTACT
TGAGTAATTTTACTTGATTACTGTACTTAAGTATTATTTTTGGGGATTTTTACTTTACTTGAGTACAATT
AAAAATCAATACTTTTACTTTTACTTAATTACATTTTTTTAGAAAAAAAAGTACTTTTTACTCCTTACAA
TTTTATTTACAGTCAAAAAGTACTTATTTTTTGGAGATCACTTCCTCAGGACCAGACATGATAAGATACA
TTGATGAGTTTGGACAAACCACAACTAGAATGCAGTGAAAAAAATGCTTTATTTGTGAAATTTGTGATGC
TATTGCTTTATTTGTAACCATTATAAGCTGCAATAAACAAGTTGCGTGCGCATTTATTTAAGGTACAGCT
CGTCCATGCCGAGAGTGATCCCGGCGGCGGTCACGAACTCCAGCAGGACCATGTGATCGCGCTTCTCGTT
GGGGTCTTTGCTCAGGGCGGACTGGGTGCTCAGGTAGTGGTTGTCGGGCAGCAGCACGGGGCCGTCGCCG
ATGGGGGTGTTCTGCTGGTAGTGGTCGGCGAGCTGCACGCTGCCGTCCTCGATGTTGTGGCGGATCTTGA
AGTTGGCCTTGATGCCGTTCTTCTGCTTGTCGGCGGTGATATAGACGTTGTGGCTGATGTAGTTGTACTC
CAGCTTGTGCCCCAGGATGTTGCCGTCCTCCTTGAAGTCGATGCCCTTCAGCTCGATGCGGTTCACCAGG
GTGTCGCCCTCGAACTTCACCTCGGCGCGGGTCTTGTAGTTGCCGTCGTCCTTGAAGAAGATGGTGCGCT
CCTGGACGTAGCCTTCGGGCATGGCGGACTTGAAGAAGTCGTGCTGCTTCATGTGGTCGGGGTAGCGGCT
GAAGCACTGCACGCCCCAGGTCAGGGTGGTCACGAGGGTGGGCCAGGGCACGGGCAGCTTGCCGGTGGTG
CAGATGAACTTCAGGGTCAGCTTGCCGTAGGTGGCATCGCCCTCGCCCTCGCCGGACACGCTGAACTTGT
GGCCGTTTACGTCGCCGTCCAGCTCGACCAGGATGGGCACCACCCCGGTGAACAGCTCCTCGCCCTTGCT
CACCATGTCGGCTGGCGACCGGTGGATCATCCCCCGCAAGTCTGACTGAGTGGAAGTTTCAGTTCAATGG
AAGGGAGAAAAGAGCCAGCCTTTATATATGTCATGTATTGCTGCTGTCTGCATGCGATGAACCTAGAGCT
TACTTTTTCTGTCAAGTAAGGCAAAAGCAGAGAACCTTTGTCTTGCATTGTGTTTGATGTTGTGCTGTGA
CAGTCATTTCTTAGTTCATGCTGGTACTTTTGTTCCATAGCTTTACCCAAAGAGTTATCCAGCATTCCCA
GTTATTCCAAAAACTCAATGTCACAAATTTTCCAGTCCATTGCTTAGCAGCGTTGACCCCGGAGACCCTG
ATGTGGTAATTTACAGTGCAATTCAGTTGCTGGTCCAAACACTTTGTAACAGTTTAAAGAATTGTGGTTA
CTAGTAAATCCTTAATTTGGCATCATCTAGGTGTCATTCTTTGCCACTTTTGAATCACACAAATGAACCA
AACAATGGTTAGCTAGCATCAAACATTTACCAAATAATCTCATCAGTGTCACCCCAATGTTTAAGAAGCC
ACATTTTATGTCCCCAGATATATTAATATTATTTTATATATAATTTAAAATAGTAATGTGGTGTTACTGT
ATTTGTCATATAACGCAATATATACAGTATGTCTTTATCTGTATCAATTTTGTGGTCACACCATCAATAA
ACTCCAGTTTAATTATTTAAAATTGGGTAGTGATAACCATATAAAGGAACAGTGGCTAGTTCCATGTTGT
AGCTCCCAACCTGCTTTCAGGTGATCCATGCAGTGTCGTATAAAAAGGTAACAATTTTTAACCTTGGAAA
GCAAGTACACTTAAGGTCCCAGATCTGAAGCTACCCCTAACACACTATTCTACACACAGAAAATGCTCTT
CACTAGGTCGAGACCAGCAAAGTTCTAGAATTTGTCGAAACATTTATGTTATATATTTCCTGAAAAAAAT
TCTGAGTAAGTTCTTAAGTGTTATTGCCAGCAACATAAACAACAGACGGCAAAATGAATAAATGATAACA
AAGCAGTAGGCTTAAATAAACCTAATTTTTATAGGCTGTTCTCTACAACCCTCAAACAGTGATTAGTTTT
GTACTTATAAACTTGCCCTTTCATTCATATTTCAAGAAAATTGGTTCAGAAGATCTGGATATTCTAGCAG
TTGTTCAAGCTCATGGAGGGATCAGTGACCTGATTCCACAATGACTAGGCCTAATCCAGAAATTAGATGA
CTGTCAACATAAAAAGGCACAGCACTCACTAGCTGCCCTATATATTTTATTATATTTTACATATATTATT
TTATTTATTTAGCTCTGAGTGCTGTACTTTCTGGTTAAAGAAAACTGCTTACAACAGCTAACCTGTACTA
CCTCAGGCTCAGGGAATTTGGAACAGGTTTGTCTGGTTTGTTTCTTTAACCATGCATGCTTGTTTTCAAC
TATGGCAACACAGTCACATGGGACATTACAGAAATGATTTGTCGATGACATGCGACTTTTCTTTAATAAA
GCGCAAAGATCCCAAAAAGCAAACTTTTAACAAAAATCATATAATTATATTTTCAATCCAGCTTTGTAGC
AACTTTGTGCTGCTGTTCACTCAGCAACAGATAGTCAGTATAAGGTCAGTGTGTCTCAAAGCAGTGCCAT
CTGTTTCACACATTGCGTTCTATATATAAGTGTGCTGGTTGACACGACACTGTATAAGGCCTAGGCTAAA
ACACAAACAATGTAGAATGACACTGTGTTTTTTTTGTAAACAAATGTTGTTTTTGGTTAAACATCTTTGT
GAAAACATCCTCCTGTCATGTATTTGCTATATTCAAATGTTAAACCCGTGCAGAATAGAACATATACAAA
AAAAAACAACACAACACATTTTTAAACATTATTAAATATCAAGTATTGCTGGCAGTTCTGTTTCTGTTTT
ACAGTACCCTTTGCCACAGTTCTCCGCTTTTCCTGGTCCAGATTCCACAAGTCTGATTCACCAATAGCAA
AGCGAATAAACAACCAAAGCAGCCAATCACTGCTTGTAGACTGTCCTGCGAGACCGGCCCATTCCAGCAC
ATTCTGGAAACTTCCTTTATATGATAATTATAAATACATTTAAATTATTGATACAAAACATGTAATTCCT
AGAACATAACCATAGCAATCATTAGTTTTCAGGGTAATTATGTATTTTTAGGATTTGACTGCGGAAAGAT
CTGGTCATGTGACGTCTCATGAACGTCACGGCCCTGGGTTTCTATAAATACAGTAGGACTCTCGACCATC
GGCAGATTTTTCGAAGAAGAAGATCAGTTTCAGGAGCCGTACTGTTCCGTTTCAACGCAAATATTAACGG
TAAGAGCGAATTTCCTAGTTTGTTTTCATGCCATTCTTTAAAACCATAGCGTATTACTTTAATTATAGTA
AACTTTCGCTTTCTTTATTACAAGAGACGTTTTGTGTTGATTCTCCGCGGACATTTTCGGTCAGACAATC
AGAAAATGACCGCGGAGGACCAGTAACTTGCATTACACGTAAGTTAAATCTTCGTGTATTAAAATGGTTA
GGTTGTTAACGTCAAATAGGTTACCGTGTTTGCGTGTGATCAGGTTGGTTTTGTTAGATTTTTGTCAGTA
TTTTTAATTTATTTGTTTTAGTTTATTTATTTTTTTTGCTGAATCATAGTTTGTGAACAAAGAACCCGGA
TGTTACATACAGTACAGCCGCCATGTTACAGAGAGTTATAACTTAATCATTTTAAAAATAATTTTGCCTT
ACTTTTAGTTTGTCATGTTGAGAAATGAGGAAATGTTAAAATGAGGAAATATCCAATTAATTTAATATAT
CAAAATAATCCATGATTACAATGCACTGAACTGGAGAAAATTAAGATGTTTTCTAGTGTCATGAAACAAA
TGTAAGAGATGTACATTGTAGATGTTTTATGTCAAGAATTGGCTAGTTGATGCAGCATACTGGCGATACT
CAGTTGTAATAACAGTAACGTTACATGTTAATAGACTACTGAGTATGCTGTTCTGTCTATGTATGCTCTG
TAAGCTACGAGAAGGACTTTTTTAAACAGTAAAGGGTGCAATATTTTTACAAATTGAATTAAATAAAGGC
TGTCTATTAAGTAATATGCTTGATATTTTTCTTACTTGATCGGAAATAAGAAAAAATATAAACGTTGTTG
CTCTAAAAATCCTAGTTCAGTTTAGCCAACCACAAATACCTTTTTGTTCCTCCAACAGTTTTTTTTTCTT
CTCTATAATATTTGGCAGTCTATAGTACTCCAAATGTTTCCCCACAGTCTAACTAATTGGTACAGCCAAA
ATCATGACACTTATTGCAATAATAATTTTGGTTCATTGGCATTGTTGATAGCCTGTGCCACTAATATGGT
CGATTGATCATGCTTCAGGAAGAAAACTATATTGTTTGATGTAAGATTATTAAATCTTCACCTGCTTCCA
TTACAAACTATTCCCATCTTATTGAATTCTGGTATGTCTTAAAGGATTAGTTCACTTCCCAAATCAAAAT
TTACTTAGCCTTTTTTCATCCATGATCCCTTTTTTTCATCATTAATGAAGAAATTGTTTTTGAAAAAGTT
TCAAGATTTTTTTCTCTATATTGTGGAGCTTGTTAGTTTAAAATTCCAAAATGCAATATGTGGCTTCAAA
TGGTTCTAAATGATCCCAGTCAAGGAATAACAGTCTTATCTAATGAAACCATTAGACCTTTAAAAATAAA
AAAAATAAAAGTATTTATTTTTAAATGACTGAGTGATTAAGTTGAATTTCAGCGTTTCCTTACTGTGTAG
AAGTCCTTCCTTACTGGCCCCACCCTTTGGTTCTCTGCCAATCTGCTACCTAATGTAATGTTGTGGAACA
TTATTATTCTTTATTTCTTAATTTTTTATTTTTTATTTTAAAACAATGTAAACTGCACAGATGTGCAGTT
TGTTTAAAATGGCCAATGCTTTGGAAATGCATGACATAATTAGATTTCATGATGCACAAAGCCAAATCTC
AGAGCTTGTGCAAAATGAGCTATCATTTCACTAGGTAAGACCCTAAATTTTCATATAGGATCATTTGGAC
AATTTTGCTGCAGGTAAAATGCATTCTATAGTCCACTGTCAGCCATTGTTTTGGATAGTATTTATTTTTC
TCTACAAGTATAGTCAATAGTTTTCTATTATTTTAAAGGTTTGTAACATTTAAGGGTGACCAAATGCAAA
GTAAAATTTCATTTTCGGGTGAACTATCTCGTTTAACATGGGAGAAGTGCAAAACATACATTATTGGCTA
GAACATTGTAGTATTTTTTAAATGGAAATGTGTGATTGCTAATCTTACTTTGAATTTGTTTACAGGGATC
CATGTACCCATACGATGTGCCTGACTATGCTGGCTACCCTTATGACGTTCCAGATTACGCAGGCTATCCT
TACGACGTTCCAGACTACGCTCCCATGGATGAGAATGAGCAGAGCGCAAGAGATGTGGAACAGCGCGGAG
CGTCGGACGAGTCCAACAGTGCCATACGACCCCTTTTACAAGCTCCTGGAAACCTCCAACTGCCACACCG
AATCACAAACTTCTTCATCGACAACATCCTGCGACCAGATTTTGGCCGTAAAAAAGAAGCAAATATCACG
CGCTATGAGGACAATCACGGCGCACGAGAGAATCACAACCCTACGGGTCCAAGCACGGGACAGGTGGGAA
GCACTGTACCAGCGGAAGAAGCCTCCACAACGCATACGAGCAGCGGAGGAAAGGAGGCAGAGATAGAGAG
CGAAGAACCCCTGAAGCCTCGCGGGGAGAATGTGGATCAGTGCTTGGGTTCAGAATCGGATAGTTCACAG
AGCAATTCAAACGGACAGACTGGTCAGGGTATGCTGTGGCCCGCTTGGGTTTACTGCACACGCTACTCGG
ACAGGCCGTCGTCTGGTCCCAGGTCTCGTAAACCAAAGAAGAAAGCCGCAAGTAAAGAAGACAAACGACC
ACGCACGGCCTTCACGGCGGAGCAGCTTCAGAGACTCAAGGCCGAGTTCCAGACCAACCGCTACCTGACC
GAGCAGCGGCGGCAAAGCCTGGCGCAGGAACTGGGCCTCAACGAATCTCAGATCAAAATCTGGTTCCAAA
ACAAGCGGGCCAAAATCAAAAAGGCCAGCGGAGTCAAGAACGGTCTGGCAATACACCTGATGGCACAGGG
ACTGTATAACCACAGCACCACATCAAAGGAGGACAAATCAGACAGTCACGGACTGCCCGGGCCAGAGAAC
CTGTACTTCCAGGGGCTCGAGCCCTCTGCCGGAGACATGAGAGCTGCAAACCTTTGGCCGAGCCCGCTGA
TGATTAAACGCTCTAAGAAGAACAGCCTGGCCTTGTCCCTGACCGCCGACCAGATGGTCAGTGCCTTGTT
GGATGCCGAGCCCCCCATACTCTATTCCGAGTATGATCCTACCAGACCCTTCAGTGAGGCTTCGATGATG
GGCTTACTGACCAACCTGGCAGACAGGGAGCTGGTTCACATGATTAACTGGGCCAAGAGGGTGCCAGGCT
TTGTGGATTTGACCCTCCACGATCAGGTCCACCTCCTAGAATGTGCCTGGCTAGAGATCCTGATGATTGG
TCTCGTCTGGCGCAGCATGGAGCACCCAGTGAAGCTACTGTTTGCTCCTAACTTGCTCTTGGACAGGAAC
CAGGGAAAATGTGTAGAGGGCATGGTGGAGATTTTCGACATGCTGCTGGCTACATCATCTCGGTTCCGCA
TGATGAATCTGCAGGGAGAGGAATTTGTGTGCCTCAAATCTATTATTTTGCTTAATTCTGGAGTTTACAC
ATTTCTGTCCAGCACCCTGAAGTCTCTGGAGGAAAAGGACCATATCCATCGAGTGCTGGACAAGATCACA
GACACTTTGATTCACCTGATGGCTAAGGCTGGCCTGACCCTGCAGCAGCAGCATCAGAGACTCGCACAGC
TTCTCCTGATCCTCTCCCACATCAGGCACATGAGTAACAAAGGCATGGAGCATCTGTACTCTATGAAGTG
CAAGAACGTGGTGCCCCTCTATGATCTGCTGCTGGAGGCGGCGGACGCTCACCGCCTACATGCGCCCACT
AGCCGTGGAGGGGCATCCGTGGAGGAAACAGACCAAAGCCACTTGGCTACTGCGGGCTCTACTTCATCTC
ATTCCTTGCAAAAGTATTACATCACGGGGGAGGCAGAGGGTTTCCCTGCCACAGCACCAGGTTCCGGCAG
CGCTACAAACTTCTCTCTGCTCAAGCAGGCTGGAGATGTGGAAGAAAACCCTGGGCCCGAAGACGGCATG
GTGAGCAAGGGCGAGGAGGATAACATGGCTATCATCAAGGAGTTCATGCGCTTCAAGGTTCACATGGAGG
GCTCCGTGAACGGCCACGAGTTCGAGATCGAGGGCGAGGGCGAGGGCCGCCCCTACGAGGGCACCCAGAC
CGCCAAGCTGAAGGTGACAAAGGGCGGCCCCCTGCCCTTCGCCTGGGACATCCTGAGCCCTCAGTTCATG
TACGGCTCCAAAGCCTACGTGAAGCACCCCGCCGACATCCCCGACTACTTGAAGCTGTCTTTCCCAGAGG
GCTTCAAGTGGGAGCGCGTGATGAACTTCGAGGACGGCGGCGTGGTGACAGTGACCCAGGACTCTTCTCT
GCAGGACGGCGAGTTTATCTACAAGGTGAAGCTGCGCGGCACCAACTTCCCCTCCGACGGCCCCGTAATG
CAGAAGAAAACTATGGGATGGGAGGCTTCTTCCGAGCGGATGTACCCAGAGGACGGAGCCCTGAAGGGCG
AGATCAAGCAGAGGCTGAAGCTGAAGGACGGCGGCCACTACGATGCCGAGGTCAAGACCACCTACAAGGC
CAAGAAGCCCGTGCAACTGCCCGGAGCCTACAACGTCAACATCAAGTTGGACATCACCTCCCACAACGAG
GACTACACCATCGTGGAACAGTACGAACGCGCCGAGGGCCGCCACAGCACCGGCGGCATGGACGAGCTGT
ACAAGTAAGGCGCGCCGATATCTACGTAGACATGATAAGATACATTGATGAGTTTGGACAAACCACAACT
AGAATGCAGTGAAAAAAATGCTTTATTTGTGAAATTTGTGATGCTATTGCTTTATTTGTAACCATATTAA
GCTGCAATAAACAAGTTAACAACAACAATTGCATTCATTTTATGTTTCAGGTTCAGGGGGAGGTGTGGGA
GGTTTTTTCCTGCAGGACTCTAGTCGCGGCCGCTCTTCCGCTAATACTCAAGTACAATTTTAATGGAGTA
CTTTTTTACTTTTACTCAAGTAAGATTCTAGCCAGATACTTTTACTTTTAATTGAGTAAAATTTTCCCTA
AGTACTTGTACTTTCACTTGAGTAAAATTTTTGAGTACTTTTTACACCTCTGCCCTGCATTAATGAATCG
GCCAACGCGCGGGGAGAGGCGGTTTGCGTATTGGGCGCTCTTCCGCTTCCTCGCTCACTGACTCGCTGCG
CTCGGTCGTTCGGCTGCGGCGAGCGGTATCAGCTCACTCAAAGGCGGTAATACGGTTATCCACAGAATCA
GGGGATAACGCAGGAAAGAACATGTGAGCAAAAGGCCAGCAAAAGGCCAGGAACCGTAAAAAGGCCGCGT
TGCTGGCGTTTTTCCATAGGCTCCGCCCCCCTGACGAGCATCACAAAAATCGACGCTCAAGTCAGAGGTG
GCGAAACCCGACAGGACTATAAAGATACCAGGCGTTTCCCCCTGGAAGCTCCCTCGTGCGCTCTCCTGTT
CCGACCCTGCCGCTTACCGGATACCTGTCCGCCTTTCTCCCTTCGGGAAGCGTGGCGCTTTCTCATAGCT
CACGCTGTAGGTATCTCAGTTCGGTGTAGGTCGTTCGCTCCAAGCTGGGCTGTGTGCACGAACCCCCCGT
TCAGCCCGACCGCTGCGCCTTATCCGGTAACTATCGTCTTGAGTCCAACCCGGTAAGACACGACTTATCG
CCACTGGCAGCAGCCACTGGTAACAGGATTAGCAGAGCGAGGTATGTAGGCGGTGCTACAGAGTTCTTGA
AGTGGTGGCCTAACTACGGCTACACTAGAAGAACAGTATTTGGTATCTGCGCTCTGCTGAAGCCAGTTAC
CTTCGGAAAAAGAGTTGGTAGCTCTTGATCCGGCAAACAAACCACCGCTGGTAGCGGTGGTTTTTTTGTT
TGCAAGCAGCAGATTACGCGCAGAAAAAAAGGATCTCAAGAAGATCCTTTGATCTTTTCTACGGGGTCTG
ACGCTCAGTGGAACGAAAACTCACGTTAAGGGATTTTGGTCATGAGATTATCAAAAAGGATCTTCACCTA
GATCCTTTTAAATTAAAAATGAAGTTTTAAATCAATCTAAAGTATATATGAGTAAACTTGGTCTGACAGT
TACCAATGCTTAATCAGTGAGGCACCTATCTCAGCGATCTGTCTATTTCGTTCATCCATAGTTGCCTGAC
TCCCCGTCGTGTAGATAACTACGATACGGGAGGGCTTACCATCTGGCCCCAGTGCTGCAATGATACCGCG
AGACCCACGCTCACCGGCTCCAGATTTATCAGCAATAAACCAGCCAGCCGGAAGGGCCGAGCGCAGAAGT
GGTCCTGCAACTTTATCCGCCTCCATCCAGTCTATTAATTGTTGCCGGGAAGCTAGAGTAAGTAGTTCGC
CAGTTAATAGTTTGCGCAACGTTGTTGCCATTGCTACAGGCATCGTGGTGTCACGCTCGTCGTTTGGTAT
GGCTTCATTCAGCTCCGGTTCCCAACGATCAAGGCGAGTTACATGATCCCCCATGTTGTGCAAAAAAGCG
GTTAGCTCCTTCGGTCCTCCGATCGTTGTCAGAAGTAAGTTGGCCGCAGTGTTATCACTCATGGTTATGG
CAGCACTGCATAATTCTCTTACTGTCATGCCATCCGTAAGATGCTTTTCTGTGACTGGTGAGTACTCAAC
CAAGTCATTCTGAGAATAGTGTATGCGGCGACCGAGTTGCTCTTGCCCGGCGTCAATACGGGATAATACC
GCGCCACATAGCAGAACTTTAAAAGTGCTCATCATTGGAAAACGTTCTTCGGGGCGAAAACTCTCAAGGA
TCTTACCGCTGTTGAGATCCAGTTCGATGTAACCCACTCGTGCACCCAACTGATCTTCAGCATCTTTTAC
TTTCACCAGCGTTTCTGGGTGAGCAAAAACAGGAAGGCAAAATGCCGCAAAAAAGGGAATAAGGGCGACA
CGGAAATGTTGAATACTCATACTCTTCCTTTTTCAATATTATTGAAGCATTTATCAGGGTTATTGTCTCA
TGAGCGGATACATATTTGAATGTATTTAGAAAAATAAACAAATAGGGGTTCCGCGCACATTTCCCCGAAA
AGTGCCACCT
Features (pLannotate 1.2.2; 13 found; start..end, strand, type, name):
      2..129     +  rep_origin     f1 ori (fragment) (sequence partly withheld): f1 bacteriophage origin of replication; arrow indicates direction of (+) strand synthesis
    150..168     -  promoter       T3 promoter: promoter for bacteriophage T3 RNA polymerase
    397..518     -  polyA_signal   SV40 poly(A) signal: SV40 polyadenylation signal
    538..1251    -  CDS            ECFP: ECFP is a basic (constitutively fluorescent) cyan fluorescent protein published in 1996, derived from Aequorea victoria. It has low acid sensitivity.
   5187..5210    -  misc_feature   CEN4 (fragment): S. cerevisiae CEN4 centromere
   5750..6541    +  CDS            EN2 (fragment): HME2_CHICK - Also known as EN-2. Experimental evidence at protein level: Swiss-Prot protein existence level 1. From Gallus gallus (Chicken).
   6596..7528    +  CDS            ERT2: mutated ligand-binding domain of the human estrogen receptor (Feil et al., 1997)
   7613..8320    +  CDS            mCherry: mCherry is a basic (constitutively fluorescent) red fluorescent protein published in 2004, derived from Discosoma sp.. It is reported to be a very rapidly-maturing monomer with low acid sensitivity.
   8343..8472    -  polyA_signal   SV40 poly(A) signal: SV40 polyadenylation signal
   8720..8773    -  CDS            lacI (fragment): lac repressor; lacI; The lac repressor binds to the lac operator to inhibit transcription in E. coli. This inhibition can be relieved by adding lactose or isopropyl-β-D-thiogalactopyranoside (IPTG).
   8956..9544    -  rep_origin     ori: high-copy-number ColE1/pMB1/pBR322/pUC origin of replication
   9715..10575   -  CDS            AmpR: β-lactamase; bla; confers resistance to ampicillin, carbenicillin, and related antibiotics
  10576..10680   -  promoter       AmpR promoter: bla
