[The description below was written by a language model from this plasmid's Addgene catalogue record and pLannotate feature annotations shown in this document.]
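Description:
pT22UbhaEng2aE4PCh(#271) is a Tol2 transposon-based zebrafish transgenesis plasmid built on pT22i, a derivative of pT2AL200R150G, and intended for generating stable transgenic lines. It is maintained in E. coli as a high-copy plasmid through a ColE1/pUC-type origin and selected with ampicillin via the β-lactamase gene; a fragment of the f1 origin and a T3 promoter also remain from the backbone. The automated annotation does not mark the Tol2 arms or the promoters. Its short CEN4 and lacI fragment hits are probably incidental sequence matches rather than functional parts.

The payload, cloned between BamHI and AscI, is driven by the zebrafish ubiquitin promoter (Zf-Ubi) and encodes an N-terminally 3xHA-tagged wild-type zebrafish Engrailed 2a fused to ERT2, followed by a P2A peptide and mCherry, and terminated by an SV40 polyadenylation signal. The annotation tool labels the Engrailed region by homology to chicken EN2, but the record identifies it as the zebrafish protein. ERT2 is the human estrogen receptor ligand-binding domain (residues 1-281 deleted, with G400V, M543A and L544A), which keeps the fusion inactive until a tamoxifen-type ligand is supplied; here cyclofen is the inducer. P2A-mediated separation releases mCherry as a free cytoplasmic marker of cells expressing the transgene. A second, oppositely oriented cassette expresses a cyan fluorescent protein (annotated as ECFP) with its own SV40 poly(A). The depositor describes it as a gamma-crystallin-driven CFP, giving the "blue eyes" lens marker used to identify transgenic carriers. The construct is used for ligand-controlled activation of Engrailed 2a in zebrafish, in the context of studies of brain patterning.
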