Addgene plasmid #184085: pT22UbhaEng2aE4PCh(#271)
Purpose: cyclofen-inducible fish Eng2a (wt) activation in zebrafish permanent transgenic
Depositing lab: Sophie Vriz. Depositing organization: College de France. Publication: Control of brain patterning by Engrailed paracrine transfer: a new function of the Pbx interaction domain. Rampon C, Gauron C, Lin T, Meda F, Dupont E, Cosson A, Ipendey E, Frerot A, Aujard I, Le Saux T, Bensimon D, Jullien L, Volovitch M, Vriz S, Joliot A. Development. 2015 May 15;142(10):1840-9. doi: 10.1242/dev.114181. Epub 2015 Apr 29. PubMed 25926358.
Backbone
  Vector backbone: pT22i (pT2AL200R150G derivative)
  Backbone manufacturer: modified by M Volovitch from pT2AL200R150 of A Urasaki; Urasaki et al 2006, Genetics 174:639)
  Backbone size w/o insert (bp): 8031
  Vector type: Zebrafish transgenesis (blue eyes)
Growth in bacteria
  Bacterial resistance: Ampicillin, 100 μg/mL
  Growth temperature: 37°C
  Growth strain: DH5alpha
  Copy number: High Copy
Gene/Insert
  Gene/Insert name: 3HA-ZfEng2a-ERT2-P2A-mCherry
  Species: Influenza A virus (HA), D. rerio (ZfEng2a), H. sapiens (ERT2), PTV-1 (P2A), Discosoma sp. (mCherry)
  Insert size (bp): 2673
  Mutation: ERT2: G400V, M543A, L544A, deleted 1-281;
  Promoter: Zf-Ubi
  Tag / fusion protein: 3xHA (N terminal on insert)
  Cloning method: Restriction Enzyme; 5′ cloning site BamHI (not destroyed); 3′ cloning site AscI (not destroyed)
  Sequencing primers: 5′ ubidir; 3′ SVLrev34
Resource information
  A portion of this plasmid was derived from a plasmid made by: synthetic ERT2
Terms and licenses: Academic/Nonprofit Terms; Industry Terms: Not Available to Industry
Depositor comments: 3HA; ZfEng2a: NP_571119; ERT2: NP_000116; P2A: AIE57569; mCherry: AY678264 (polycistronic mRNA: mCherry cytoplasmic marker of expression) + gCRY:CFP as a marker of transgenesis;
How to cite: pT22UbhaEng2aE4PCh(#271) was a gift from Sophie Vriz (Addgene plasmid # 184085 ; http://n2t.net/addgene:184085 ; RRID:Addgene_184085)
